LOCUS       Exported 2831 bp ds-DNA circular SYN 12-MAY-2021
DEFINITION  synthetic circular DNA
ACCESSION   .
VERSION     .
KEYWORDS    TAL006
SOURCE      synthetic DNA construct
  ORGANISM  synthetic DNA construct
REFERENCE   1 (bases 1 to 2831)
  AUTHORS   Sander JD, Cade L, Khayter C, Reyon D, Peterson RT, Joung JK, Yeh JR
  TITLE     Targeted gene disruption in somatic zebrafish cells using engineered
            TALENs.
  JOURNAL   Nat Biotechnol. 2011 Aug 5;29(8):697-8. doi: 10.1038/nbt.1934.
  PUBMED    21822241
REFERENCE   2 (bases 1 to 2831)
  AUTHORS   .
  TITLE     Direct Submission
  JOURNAL   Exported May 12, 2021 from SnapGene Server 1.1.58
            http://www.snapgene.com
FEATURES             Location/Qualifiers
     source          1..2831
                     /organism="synthetic DNA construct"
                     /mol_type="other DNA"
     primer_bind     complement(29..51)
                     /label=pGEX 3'
                     /note="pGEX vectors, reverse primer"
     primer_bind     151..170
                     /label=pRS-marker
                     /note="pRS vectors, use to sequence yeast selectable
                     marker"
     primer_bind     364..386
                     /label=M13/pUC Forward
                     /note="In lacZ gene"
     primer_bind     378..395
                     /label=M13 Forward
                     /note="In lacZ gene. Also called M13-F20 or M13 (-21)
                     Forward"
     primer_bind     379..395
                     /label=M13 fwd
                     /note="common sequencing primer, one of multiple similar
                     variants"
     primer_bind     complement(610..626)
                     /label=M13 rev
                     /note="common sequencing primer, one of multiple similar
                     variants"
     primer_bind     complement(610..626)
                     /label=M13 Reverse
                     /note="In lacZ gene. Also called M13-rev"
     primer_bind     complement(623..645)
                     /label=M13/pUC Reverse
                     /note="In lacZ gene"
     protein_bind    634..650
                     /label=lac operator
                     /bound_moiety="lac repressor encoded by lacI"
                     /note="The lac repressor binds to the lac operator to
                     inhibit transcription in E. coli. This inhibition can be
                     relieved by adding lactose or
                     isopropyl-beta-D-thiogalactopyranoside (IPTG)."
     promoter        complement(658..688)
                     /label=lac promoter
                     /note="promoter for the E. coli lac operon"
     protein_bind    703..724
                     /label=CAP binding site
                     /bound_moiety="E. coli catabolite activator protein"
                     /note="CAP binding activates transcription in the presence
                     of cAMP."
     primer_bind     complement(841..858)
                     /label=L4440
                     /note="L4440 vector, forward primer"
     rep_origin      complement(1012..1600)
                     /direction=LEFT
                     /label=ori
                     /note="high-copy-number ColE1/pMB1/pBR322/pUC origin of
                     replication"
     primer_bind     complement(1092..1111)
                     /label=pBR322ori-F
                     /note="pBR322 origin, forward primer"
     CDS             complement(1771..2631)
                     /codon_start=1
                     /gene="bla"
                     /product="beta-lactamase"
                     /label=AmpR
                     /note="confers resistance to ampicillin, carbenicillin, and
                     related antibiotics"
                     /translation="MSIQHFRVALIPFFAAFCLPVFAHPETLVKVKDAEDQLGARVGYI
                     ELDLNSGKILESFRPEERFPMMSTFKVLLCGAVLSRIDAGQEQLGRRIHYSQNDLVEYS
                     PVTEKHLTDGMTVRELCSAAITMSDNTAANLLLTTIGGPKELTAFLHNMGDHVTRLDRW
                     EPELNEAIPNDERDTTMPVAMATTLRKLLTGELLTLASRQQLIDWMEADKVAGPLLRSA
                     LPAGWFIADKSGAGERGSRGIIAALGPDGKPSRIVVIYTTGSQATMDERNRQIAEIGAS
                     LIKHW"
     primer_bind     2394..2413
                     /label=Amp-R
                     /note="Ampicillin resistance gene, reverse primer"
     promoter        complement(2632..2736)
                     /gene="bla"
                     /label=AmpR promoter
     primer_bind     2804..2822
                     /label=pBRforEco
                     /note="pBR322 vectors, upsteam of EcoRI site, forward
                     primer"
ORIGIN
        1 tcgcgcgttt cggtgatgac ggtgaaaacc tctgacacat gcagctcccg gagacggtca
       61 cagcttgtct gtaagcggat gccgggagca gacaagcccg tcagggcgcg tcagcgggtg
      121 ttggcgggtg tcggggctgg cttaactatg cggcatcaga gcagattgta ctgagagtgc
      181 accatatgcg gtgtgaaata ccgcacagat gcgtaaggag aaaataccgc atcaggcgcc
      241 attcgccatt caggctgcgc aactgttggg aagggcgatc ggtgcgggcc tcttcgctat
      301 tacgccagct ggcgaaaggg ggatgtgctg caaggcgatt aagttgggta acgccagggt
      361 tttcccagtc acgacgttgt aaaacgacgg ccagtgaatt cgagctcggt acctcgcgaa
      421 tgcatctaga gaagacaaga acctgacccc agaccaggta gtcgcaatcg cgtcgaacat
      481 tgggggaaag caagccctgg aaaccgtgca aaggttgttg ccggtccttt gtcaagacca
      541 cggccttaag agaccggatc ccgggcccgt cgactgcaga ggcctgcatg caagcttggc
      601 gtaatcatgg tcatagctgt ttcctgtgtg aaattgttat ccgctcacaa ttccacacaa
      661 catacgagcc ggaagcataa agtgtaaagc ctggggtgcc taatgagtga gctaactcac
      721 attaattgcg ttgcgctcac tgcccgcttt ccagtcggga aacctgtcgt gccagctgca
      781 ttaatgaatc ggccaacgcg cggggagagg cggtttgcgt attgggcgct cttccgcttc
      841 ctcgctcact gactcgctgc gctcggtcgt tcggctgcgg cgagcggtat cagctcactc
      901 aaaggcggta atacggttat ccacagaatc aggggataac gcaggaaaga acatgtgagc
      961 aaaaggccag caaaaggcca ggaaccgtaa aaaggccgcg ttgctggcgt ttttccatag
     1021 gctccgcccc cctgacgagc atcacaaaaa tcgacgctca agtcagaggt ggcgaaaccc
     1081 gacaggacta taaagatacc aggcgtttcc ccctggaagc tccctcgtgc gctctcctgt
     1141 tccgaccctg ccgcttaccg gatacctgtc cgcctttctc ccttcgggaa gcgtggcgct
     1201 ttctcatagc tcacgctgta ggtatctcag ttcggtgtag gtcgttcgct ccaagctggg
     1261 ctgtgtgcac gaaccccccg ttcagcccga ccgctgcgcc ttatccggta actatcgtct
     1321 tgagtccaac ccggtaagac acgacttatc gccactggca gcagccactg gtaacaggat
     1381 tagcagagcg aggtatgtag gcggtgctac agagttcttg aagtggtggc ctaactacgg
     1441 ctacactaga agaacagtat ttggtatctg cgctctgctg aagccagtta ccttcggaaa
     1501 aagagttggt agctcttgat ccggcaaaca aaccaccgct ggtagcggtg gtttttttgt
     1561 ttgcaagcag cagattacgc gcagaaaaaa aggatctcaa gaagatcctt tgatcttttc
     1621 tacggggtct gacgctcagt ggaacgaaaa ctcacgttaa gggattttgg tcatgagatt
     1681 atcaaaaagg atcttcacct agatcctttt aaattaaaaa tgaagtttta aatcaatcta
     1741 aagtatatat gagtaaactt ggtctgacag ttaccaatgc ttaatcagtg aggcacctat
     1801 ctcagcgatc tgtctatttc gttcatccat agttgcctga ctccccgtcg tgtagataac
     1861 tacgatacgg gagggcttac catctggccc cagtgctgca atgataccgc gagagccacg
     1921 ctcaccggct ccagatttat cagcaataaa ccagccagcc ggaagggccg agcgcagaag
     1981 tggtcctgca actttatccg cctccatcca gtctattaat tgttgccggg aagctagagt
     2041 aagtagttcg ccagttaata gtttgcgcaa cgttgttgcc attgctacag gcatcgtggt
     2101 gtcacgctcg tcgtttggta tggcttcatt cagctccggt tcccaacgat caaggcgagt
     2161 tacatgatcc cccatgttgt gcaaaaaagc ggttagctcc ttcggtcctc cgatcgttgt
     2221 cagaagtaag ttggccgcag tgttatcact catggttatg gcagcactgc ataattctct
     2281 tactgtcatg ccatccgtaa gatgcttttc tgtgactggt gagtactcaa ccaagtcatt
     2341 ctgagaatag tgtatgcggc gaccgagttg ctcttgcccg gcgtcaatac gggataatac
     2401 cgcgccacat agcagaactt taaaagtgct catcattgga aaacgttctt cggggcgaaa
     2461 actctcaagg atcttaccgc tgttgagatc cagttcgatg taacccactc gtgcacccaa
     2521 ctgatcttca gcatctttta ctttcaccag cgtttctggg tgagcaaaaa caggaaggca
     2581 aaatgccgca aaaaagggaa taagggcgac acggaaatgt tgaatactca tactcttcct
     2641 ttttcaatat tattgaagca tttatcaggg ttattgtctc atgagcggat acatatttga
     2701 atgtatttag aaaaataaac aaataggggt tccgcgcaca tttccccgaa aagtgccacc
     2761 tgacgtctaa gaaaccatta ttatcatgac attaacctat aaaaataggc gtatcacgag
     2821 gccctttcgt c
//
