[The description below was written by a language model from this plasmid's Addgene catalogue record and the feature table of its GenBank file.]
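Description:
TAL006 is a small bacterial cloning plasmid (2,831 bp in the held sequence record) that serves as a module archive for building engineered TAL effector arrays. It is not an expression construct. The backbone is pUC57-ΔBsaI, a pUC57 derivative in which a silent valine codon change removes a BsaI site. The stated position falls within the annotated beta-lactamase coding region, so the ampicillin marker still works. Removing this site presumably keeps BsaI available for manipulating the insert, though the record does not spell this out. The plasmid replicates in E. coli from the high-copy ColE1/pUC origin and is selected with ampicillin through the bla gene and its own promoter.

The payload is a 123 bp insert named TAL006, with the alternative names "Type I N-terminal – A / NI" and "α / SNI / A". These names indicate a single TAL effector repeat unit of the α (amino-terminal, first-position) type. It carries the NI repeat-variable diresidue, which in the TAL code specifies recognition of adenine. The fragment was cloned between a BbsI site, destroyed in the process, and a BamHI site that is retained. The feature table does not annotate the insert itself. By size and position it should lie between the M13 forward and reverse primer sites in the lacZ/multiple cloning region, next to the lac promoter, operator and CAP binding site, which are leftover pUC elements and not intended drivers of the repeat.

According to the associated publication, plasmids like this supply repeat units that are joined in a defined order into custom DNA-binding arrays for TALENs, which were used there for targeted gene disruption in somatic zebrafish cells.
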