Addgene plasmid #32250: TAL006
Depositing lab: Keith Joung. Depositing organization: Massachusetts General Hospital. Publication: Targeted gene disruption in somatic zebrafish cells using engineered TALENs. Sander JD, Cade L, Khayter C, Reyon D, Peterson RT, Joung JK, Yeh JR. Nat Biotechnol. 2011 Aug 5;29(8):697-8. doi: 10.1038/nbt.1934. PubMed 21822241.
Backbone
  Vector backbone: pUC57-ΔBsaI
  Backbone size w/o insert (bp): 2708
  Modifications to backbone: Silent valine mutation (C->G) at position 1794 to destroy alternate BsaI restriction site in pUC57
Growth in bacteria
  Bacterial resistance: Ampicillin, 100 μg/mL
  Growth temperature: 37°C
  Growth strain: XL1 Blue
  Copy number: High Copy
Gene/Insert
  Gene/Insert name: TAL006 (alt names: Q (Type I N-terminal - A / NI); α / SNI / A)
  Insert size (bp): 123
  Cloning method: Restriction Enzyme; 5′ cloning site BbsI (destroyed during cloning); 3′ cloning site BamHI (not destroyed)
  Sequencing primers: 5′ OK163
Terms and licenses: Academic/Nonprofit Terms; Industry Terms: Not Available to Industry
How to cite: TAL006 was a gift from Keith Joung (Addgene plasmid # 32250 ; http://n2t.net/addgene:32250 ; RRID:Addgene_32250)
