>Addgene plasmid #32250 | TAL006 | addgene partial sequence | sequence record 37768 | LacZ-F2 5'-cctcttcgctattacgccag-3'
ACGCCAGGGTTTTCCCAGTCACGACGTTGTAAAACGACGGCCAGTGAATTCGAGCTCGGTACCTCGCGAA
TGCATCTAGAGAAGACAAGAACCTGACCCCAGACCAGGTAGTCGCAATCGCGTCGAACATTGGGGGAAAG
CAAGCCCTGGAAACCGTGCAAAGGTTGTTGCCGGTCCTTTGTCAAGACCACGGCCTTAAGAGACCGGATC
CCGGGCCCGTCGACTGCAGAGGCCTGCATGCAAGCTTGGCGTAATCATGGTCATAGCTGTTTCCTGTGTG
AAATTGTTATCCGCTCACAATTCCACACAACATACGAGCCGGAAGCATAAAGTGTAAAGCCTGGGGTGCC
TAATGAGTGAGCTAACTCACATTAATTGCGTTGCGCTCACTGCCCGCTTTCCAGTCGGGAAACCTGTCGT
GCCAGCTGCATTAATGAATCGGCCAACGCGCGGGGAGAGGCGGTTTGCGTATTGGGCGCTCTTCCGCTTC
CTCGCTCACTGACTCGCTGCGCTCGGTCGTTCGGCTGCGGCGAGCGGTATCAGCTCACTCAAAGGCGGTA
ATACGGTTATCCACAGAATCAGGGGATAACGCAGGAAAGAACATGTGAGCAAAAGGCCAGCAAAAGGCCA
GGAACCGTAAAAAGGCCGCGTTGCTGGCGTTTTTCCATAGGCTCCGCCCCCCTGACGAGCATCACAAAAA
TCGACGCTCAAGTCAGAGGTGGCGAAACCCGACAGGACTATAAAGATACCAGGCGTTTCCCCCTGGAAGC
TCCCTCGTGCGCTCTCCTGTTCCGACCCTGCCGCTTACCGGATACCTGTCCGCCTTTCTCCCTTCGGGAA
GCGTGGCGCTTTCTCATAGCTCACGCTGTAGGTATCTCAGTTCGGTGTAGGTCGTTCGCTCCA
